Addgene plasmid #27969: pLenti-EF1a-TALE1
Depositing lab: Feng Zhang. Depositing organization: Broad Institute. Publication: Efficient construction of sequence-specific TAL effectors for modulating mammalian transcription. Zhang F, Cong L, Lodato S, Kosuri S, Church GM, Arlotta P. Nat Biotechnol. 2011 Feb;29(2):149-53. doi: 10.1038/nbt.1775 PubMed 21248753.
Backbone
  Vector backbone: pLenti
  Backbone size w/o insert (bp): 9204
  Vector type: Mammalian Expression, Lentiviral
  Selectable markers: Zeo marker is outside the LTRs and will not be packaged into virus
Growth in bacteria
  Bacterial resistance: Ampicillin, 100 μg/mL
  Growth temperature: 37°C
  Growth strain: Stbl3
  Copy number: High Copy
Gene/Insert
  Gene/Insert name: TALE1 (alt names: Designer TAL Effector 1; dTALE1)
  Species: Synthetic
  Insert size (bp): 3531
  Cloning method: Restriction Enzyme; 5′ cloning site BsiWI (not destroyed); 3′ cloning site EcoRI (not destroyed)
  Sequencing primers: 5′ TTTTGAGTTTGGATCTTGGT
Terms and licenses: Academic/Nonprofit Terms; Industry Terms: Not Available to Industry
How to cite: pLenti-EF1a-TALE1 was a gift from Feng Zhang (Addgene plasmid # 27969 ; http://n2t.net/addgene:27969 ; RRID:Addgene_27969)
