[The description below was written by a language model from this plasmid's Addgene catalogue record and pLannotate feature annotations shown in this document.]
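Description:
pLenti-EF1a-TALE1 is an HIV-1-based lentiviral transfer plasmid for mammalian expression of a synthetic designer TAL effector (TALE1, also called dTALE1). The sequenced record is about 12.7 kb, consistent with a roughly 9.2 kb pLenti backbone carrying a 3.5 kb insert cloned between BsiWI and EcoRI sites. In bacteria it replicates from a high-copy ColE1/pUC-type origin under ampicillin selection (AmpR), and an f1 origin is also present. A CMV enhancer/promoter sits immediately upstream of the truncated 5' LTR, an arrangement that typically drives transcription of the viral genomic RNA in packaging cells. The packaged region contains the Ψ packaging signal with a gag fragment, the RRE for Rev-dependent nuclear export, the cPPT/CTS, and a WPRE ahead of the truncated 3' LTR, followed by a bGH polyadenylation signal.

Within the LTRs, the strong constitutive human EF-1α promoter drives the TALE coding sequence, which the automated annotation identifies by homology as a fragment of the Xanthomonas avirulence protein AvrXa10, a natural TAL effector. An EGFP coding sequence lies downstream of it and serves as a fluorescent marker. The feature table leaves the intervening stretch unannotated, so the record does not state how the two reading frames are linked or whether an activation domain is included. A Zeocin resistance cassette (SV40 and EM7 promoters, BleoR, SV40 poly(A)) lies outside the LTRs, so it is not packaged into virus and cannot be used to select transduced cells. The associated work concerns building sequence-specific TAL effectors to modulate mammalian transcription, and this construct delivers one such effector by transfection or lentiviral transduction.
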