Features (pLannotate 1.2.2; 32 found; start..end, strand, type, name):
      1..181     +  LTR            5' LTR (truncated): truncated 5' long terminal repeat (LTR) from HIV-1
    228..353     +  misc_feature   HIV-1 Ψ: packaging signal of human immunodeficiency virus type 1
    337..700     +  CDS            HIV-1 gag (fragment): gag protein from human immunodeficiency virus 1; gag
    846..1079    +  misc_feature   RRE: The Rev response element (RRE) of HIV-1 allows for Rev-dependent mRNA export from the nucleus to the cytoplasm.
   1456..1556    +  CDS            Rev (fragment): human immunodeficiency virus 1 (HIV-1) Rev protein; rev; enhances nuclear export of unspliced and incompletely spliced viral mRNAs
   1606..1723    +  misc_feature   cPPT/CTS: central polypurine tract and central termination sequence of HIV-1
   1775..1841    +  CDS            small t antigen (fragment): SV40 (simian virus 40) small t antigen
   1848..3026    +  promoter       EF-1α promoter: strong constitutive promoter for human elongation factor EF-1α
   3036..5597    +  CDS            avrXa10 (fragment): AVX10_XANOO - Experimental evidence at protein level: Swiss-Prot protein existence level 1. Avirulence protein. Induces the hypersensitive response (HR)in rice plants carrying the resistance gene Xa10. Activity depends on the presence of the core repeat domains; replacement with repeat domains from other proteins (AvrBs3 of X.euvesicatoria (AC P14727) or AvrXa7 of this organism) does not elicit the HR. Probably acts as a transcription factor in its host plant (rice) to induce plant resistance or disease. From Xanthomonas oryzae pv. oryzae.
   5853..6569    +  CDS            EGFP: the original enhanced GFP (Yang et al., 1996) mammalian codon-optimized
   6570..6594    +  misc_feature   MCS (fragment): pBluescript multiple cloning site
   6594..7182    +  misc_feature   WPRE: woodchuck hepatitis virus posttranscriptional regulatory element
   7119..7700    +  CDS            nef (fragment): NEF_HV1H2 - Experimental evidence at protein level: Swiss-Prot protein existence level 1. Extracellular Nef protein targets CD4(+) T-lymphocytes for apoptosis by interacting with CXCR4 surface receptors. From Human immunodeficiency virus type 1 group M subtype B (isolate HXB2) (HIV-1).
   7707..7887    +  LTR            5' LTR (truncated): truncated 5' long terminal repeat (LTR) from HIV-1
   7919..8143    +  polyA_signal   bGH poly(A) signal: bovine growth hormone polyadenylation signal
   8147..8168    +  promoter       SV40 promoter (fragment): SV40 enhancer and early promoter
   8189..8617    +  rep_origin     f1 ori (sequence partly withheld): f1 bacteriophage origin of replication; arrow indicates direction of (+) strand synthesis
   8631..8960    +  promoter       SV40 promoter: SV40 enhancer and early promoter
   9008..9055    +  promoter       EM7 promoter: synthetic bacterial promoter&nbsp
   9074..9448    +  CDS            BleoR: antibiotic-binding protein; Sh ble from Streptoalloteichus hindustanus; confers resistance to bleomycin, phleomycin, and Zeocin™
   9458..9583    +  CDS            ble (fragment): BLE_KLEPN - Experimental evidence at protein level: Swiss-Prot protein existence level 1. Binding protein with a strong affinity to the bleomycin family of antibiotics. Binds to CL990; an antimitotic-antibiotic compound. From Klebsiella pneumoniae.
   9578..9699    +  polyA_signal   SV40 poly(A) signal: SV40 polyadenylation signal
   9770..9792    -  protein_bind   lac operator (fragment): The lac repressor binds to the lac operator to inhibit transcription in E. coli. This inhibition can be relieved by adding lactose or isopropyl-β-D-thiogalactopyranoside (IPTG). lac repressor encoded by lacI
   9796..9826    -  promoter       lac promoter: promoter for the E. coli lac operon
   9841..9862    -  protein_bind   CAP binding site: CAP binding activates transcription in the presence of cAMP. E. coli catabolite activator protein
   9875..9967    -  CDS            lacI (fragment): lac repressor; lacI; The lac repressor binds to the lac operator to inhibit transcription in E. coli. This inhibition can be relieved by adding lactose or isopropyl-β-D-thiogalactopyranoside (IPTG).
  10150..10738   -  rep_origin     ori: high-copy-number ColE1/pMB1/pBR322/pUC origin of replication
  10909..11769   -  CDS            AmpR: β-lactamase; bla; confers resistance to ampicillin, carbenicillin, and related antibiotics
  11770..11874   -  promoter       AmpR promoter: bla
  11933..11985   -  misc_feature   bom (fragment): basis of mobility region from pBR322
  12140..12519   +  enhancer       CMV enhancer: human cytomegalovirus immediate early enhancer
  12520..12719   +  promoter       CMV promoter: human cytomegalovirus (CMV) immediate early promoter
>Addgene plasmid #27969 | pLenti-EF1a-TALE1 | addgene full sequence | sequence record 212079 | Addgene NGS Result
GGGTCTCTCTGGTTAGACCAGATCTGAGCCTGGGAGCTCTCTGGCTAACTAGGGAACCCACTGCTTAAGC
CTCAATAAAGCTTGCCTTGAGTGCTTCAAGTAGTGTGTGCCCGTCTGTTGTGTGACTCTGGTAACTAGAG
ATCCCTCAGACCCTTTTAGTCAGTGTGGAAAATCTCTAGCAGTGGCGCCCGAACAGGGACTTGAAAGCGA
AAGGGAAACCAGAGGAGCTCTCTCGACGCAGGACTCGGCTTGCTGAAGCGCGCACGGCAAGAGGCGAGGG
GCGGCGACTGGTGAGTACGCCAAAAATTTTGACTAGCGGAGGCTAGAAGGAGAGAGATGGGTGCGAGAGC
GTCAGTATTAAGCGGGGGAGAATTAGATCGCGATGGGAAAAAATTCGGTTAAGGCCAGGGGGAAAGAAAA
AATATAAATTAAAACATATAGTATGGGCAAGCAGGGAGCTAGAACGATTCGCAGTTAATCCTGGCCTGTT
AGAAACATCAGAAGGCTGTAGACAAATACTGGGACAGCTACAACCATCCCTTCAGACAGGATCAGAAGAA
CTTAGATCATTATATAATACAGTAGCAACCCTCTATTGTGTGCATCAAAGGATAGAGATAAAAGACACCA
AGGAAGCTTTAGACAAGATAGAGGAAGAGCAAAACAAAAGTAAGACCACCGCACAGCAAGCGGCCGCTGA
TCTTCAGACCTGGAGGAGGAGATATGAGGGACAATTGGAGAAGTGAATTATATAAATATAAAGTAGTAAA
AATTGAACCATTAGGAGTAGCACCCACCAAGGCAAAGAGAAGAGTGGTGCAGAGAGAAAAAAGAGCAGTG
GGAATAGGAGCTTTGTTCCTTGGGTTCTTGGGAGCAGCAGGAAGCACTATGGGCGCAGCGTCAATGACGC
TGACGGTACAGGCCAGACAATTATTGTCTGGTATAGTGCAGCAGCAGAACAATTTGCTGAGGGCTATTGA
GGCGCAACAGCATCTGTTGCAACTCACAGTCTGGGGCATCAAGCAGCTCCAGGCAAGAATCCTGGCTGTG
GAAAGATACCTAAAGGATCAACAGCTCCTGGGGATTTGGGGTTGCTCTGGAAAACTCATTTGCACCACTG
CTGTGCCTTGGAATGCTAGTTGGAGTAATAAATCTCTGGAACAGATTTGGAATCACACGACCTGGATGGA
GTGGGACAGAGAAATTAACAATTACACAAGCTTAATACACTCCTTAATTGAAGAATCGCAAAACCAGCAA
GAAAAGAATGAACAAGAATTATTGGAATTAGATAAATGGGCAAGTTTGTGGAATTGGTTTAACATAACAA
ATTGGCTGTGGTATATAAAATTATTCATAATGATAGTAGGAGGCTTGGTAGGTTTAAGAATAGTTTTTGC
TGTACTTTCTATAGTGAATAGAGTTAGGCAGGGATATTCACCATTATCGTTTCAGACCCACCTCCCAACC
CCGAGGGGACCCGACAGGCCCGAAGGAATAGAAGAAGAAGGTGGAGAGAGAGACAGAGACAGATCCATTC
GATTAGTGAACGGATCGGCACTGCGTGCGCCAATTCTGCAGACAAATGGCAGTATTCATCCACAATTTTA
AAAGAAAAGGGGGGATTGGGGGGTACAGTGCAGGGGAAAGAATAGTAGACATAATAGCAACAGACATACA
AACTAAAGAATTACAAAAACAAATTACAAAAATTCAAAATTTTCGGGTTTATTACAGGGACAGCAGAGAT
CCAGTTTGGTTAATTAATGCAAAGATGGATAAAGTTTTAAACAGAGAGGAATCTTTGCAGCTAATGGACC
TTCTAGGTCTTGAAAGGAGTGGGAATTGGCTCCGGTGCCCGTCAGTGGGCAGAGCGCACATCGCCCACAG
TCCCCGAGAAGTTGGGGGGAGGGGTCGGCAATTGAACCGGTGCCTAGAGAAGGTGGCGCGGGGTAAACTG
GGAAAGTGATGTCGTGTACTGGCTCCGCCTTTTTCCCGAGGGTGGGGGAGAACCGTATATAAGTGCAGTA
GTCGCCGTGAACGTTCTTTTTCGCAACGGGTTTGCCGCCAGAACACAGGTAAGTGCCGTGTGTGGTTCCC
GCGGGCCTGGCCTCTTTACGGGTTATGGCCCTTGCGTGCCTTGAATTACTTCCACCTGGCTGCAGTACGT
GATTCTTGATCCCGAGCTTCGGGTTGGAAGTGGGTGGGAGAGTTCGAGGCCTTGCGCTTAAGGAGCCCCT
TCGCCTCGTGCTTGAGTTGAGGCCTGGCCTGGGCGCTGGGGCCGCCGCGTGCGAATCTGGTGGCACCTTC
GCGCCTGTCTCGCTGCTTTCGATAAGTCTCTAGCCATTTAAAATTTTTGATGACCTGCTGCGACGCTTTT
TTTCTGGCAAGATAGTCTTGTAAATGCGGGCCAAGATCTGCACACTGGTATTTCGGTTTTTGGGGCCGCG
GGCGGCGACGGGGCCCGTGCGTCCCAGCGCACATGTTCGGCGAGGCGGGGCCTGCGAGCGCGGCCACCGA
GAATCGGACGGGGGTAGTCTCAAGCTGGCCGGCCTGCTCTGGTGCCTGGCCTCGCGCCGCCGTGTATCGC
CCCGCCCTGGGCGGCAAGGCTGGCCCGGTCGGCACCAGTTGCGTGAGCGGAAAGATGGCCGCTTCCCGGC
CCTGCTGCAGGGAGCTCAAAATGGAGGACGCGGCGCTCGGGAGAGCGGGCGGGTGAGTCACCCACACAAA
GGAAAAGGGCCTTTCCGTCCTCAGCCGTCGCTTCATGTGACTCCACGGAGTACCGGGCGCCGTCCAGGCA
CCTCGATTAGTTCTCGAGCTTTTGGAGTACGTCGTCTTTAGGTTGGGGGGAGGGGTTTTATGCGATGGAG
TTTCCCCACACTGAGTGGGTGGAGACTGAAGTTAGGCCAGCTTGGCACTTGATGTAATTCTCCTTGGAAT
TTGCCCTTTTTGAGTTTGGATCTTGGTTCATTCTCAAGCCTCAGACAGTGGTTCAAAGTTTTTTTCTTCC
ATTTCAGGTGTCGTGACGTACGGCCACCATGTCGCGGACCCGGCTCCCTTCCCCACCCGCACCCAGCCCA
GCGTTTTCGGCCGACTCGTTCTCAGACCTGCTTAGGCAGTTCGACCCCTCACTGTTTAACACATCGTTGT
TCGACTCCCTTCCTCCGTTTGGGGCGCACCATACGGAGGCGGCCACCGGGGAGTGGGATGAGGTGCAGTC
GGGATTGAGAGCTGCGGATGCACCACCCCCAACCATGCGGGTGGCCGTCACCGCTGCCCGACCGCCGAGG
GCGAAGCCCGCACCAAGGCGGAGGGCAGCGCAACCGTCCGACGCAAGCCCCGCAGCGCAAGTAGATTTGA
GAACTTTGGGATATTCACAGCAGCAGCAGGAAAAGATCAAGCCCAAAGTGAGGTCGACAGTCGCGCAGCA
TCACGAAGCGCTGGTGGGTCATGGGTTTACACATGCCCACATCGTAGCCTTGTCGCAGCACCCTGCAGCC
CTTGGCACGGTCGCCGTCAAGTACCAGGACATGATTGCGGCGTTGCCGGAAGCCACACATGAGGCGATCG
TCGGTGTGGGGAAACAGTGGAGCGGAGCCCGAGCGCTTGAGGCCCTGTTGACGGTCGCGGGAGAGCTGAG
AGGGCCTCCCCTTCAGCTGGACACGGGCCAGTTGCTGAAGATCGCGAAGCGGGGAGGAGTCACGGCGGTC
GAGGCGGTGCACGCGTGGCGCAATGCGCTCACGGGAGCACCCCTCAACCTGACCCCAGAGCAGGTCGTGG
CAATCGCCTCCAACATTGGCGGGAAACAGGCACTCGAGACTGTCCAGCGCCTGCTTCCCGTGCTGTGCCA
AGCGCACGGACTCACCCCAGAGCAGGTCGTGGCGATCGCAAGCCACGACGGAGGAAAGCAAGCCTTGGAA
ACAGTACAGAGGCTGTTGCCTGTGCTGTGCCAAGCGCACGGCCTCACCCCAGAGCAGGTCGTGGCAATCG
CGAGCAATAACGGCGGAAAACAGGCTTTGGAAACGGTGCAGAGGCTCCTTCCAGTGCTGTGCCAAGCGCA
CGGATTAACCCCAGAGCAGGTCGTGGCAATCGCCTCCAACATTGGCGGGAAACAGGCACTCGAGACTGTC
CAGCGCCTGCTTCCCGTGCTGTGCCAAGCGCACGGCTTAACCCCAGAGCAGGTCGTGGCGATCGCAAGCC
ACGACGGAGGAAAGCAAGCCTTGGAAACAGTACAGAGGCTGTTGCCTGTGCTGTGCCAAGCGCACGGACT
TACCCCAGAGCAGGTCGTGGCCATTGCCTCGAATGGAGGGGGCAAACAGGCGTTGGAAACCGTACAACGA
TTGCTGCCGGTGCTGTGCCAAGCGCACGGCCTTACCCCAGAGCAGGTCGTGGCGATCGCAAGCCACGACG
GAGGAAAGCAAGCCTTGGAAACAGTACAGAGGCTGTTGCCTGTGCTGTGCCAAGCGCACGGACTAACCCC
AGAGCAGGTCGTGGCAATCGCCTCCAACATTGGCGGGAAACAGGCACTCGAGACTGTCCAGCGCCTGCTT
CCCGTGCTGTGCCAAGCGCACGGGCTCACCCCAGAGCAGGTCGTGGCGATCGCAAGCCACGACGGAGGAA
AGCAAGCCTTGGAAACAGTACAGAGGCTGTTGCCTGTGCTGTGCCAAGCGCACGGGCTAACCCCAGAGCA
GGTCGTGGCCATTGCCTCGAATGGAGGGGGCAAACAGGCGTTGGAAACCGTACAACGATTGCTGCCGGTG
CTGTGCCAAGCGCACGGCCTAACCCCAGAGCAGGTCGTGGCAATCGCCTCCAACATTGGCGGGAAACAGG
CACTCGAGACTGTCCAGCGCCTGCTTCCCGTGCTGTGCCAAGCGCACGGGTTAACCCCAGAGCAGGTCGT
GGCCATTGCCTCGAATGGAGGGGGCAAACAGGCGTTGGAAACCGTACAACGATTGCTGCCGGTGCTGTGC
CAAGCGCACGGACTCACGCCTGAGCAGGTAGTGGCTATTGCATCCAATATCGGGGGCAGACCCGCACTGG
AGTCAATCGTGGCCCAGCTTTCGAGGCCGGACCCCGCGCTGGCCGCACTCACTAATGATCATCTTGTAGC
GCTGGCCTGCCTCGGCGGACGACCCGCCTTGGATGCGGTGAAGAAGGGGCTCCCGCACGCGCCTGCATTG
ATTAAGCGGACCAACAGAAGGATTCCCGAGAGGACATCACATCGAGTGGCAGATCACGCGCAAGTGGTCC
GCGTGCTCGGATTCTTCCAGTGTCACTCCCACCCCGCACAAGCGTTCGATGACGCCATGACTCAATTTGG
TATGTCGAGACACGGACTGCTGCAGCTCTTTCGTAGAGTCGGTGTCACAGAACTCGAGGCCCGCTCGGGC
ACACTGCCTCCCGCCTCCCAGCGGTGGGACAGGATTCTCCAAGCGAGCGGTATGAAACGCGCGAAGCCTT
CACCTACGTCAACTCAGACACCTGACCAGGCGAGCCTTCATGCGTTCGCAGACTCGCTGGAGAGGGATTT
GGACGCGCCCTCGCCCATGCATGAAGGGGACCAAACTCGCGCGTCAGCTAGCCCCAAGAAGAAGAGAAAG
GTGGAGGCCAGCGGTTCCGGACGGGCTGACGCATTGGACGATTTTGATCTGGATATGCTGGGAAGTGACG
CCCTCGATGATTTTGACCTTGACATGCTTGGTTCGGATGCCCTTGATGACTTTGACCTCGACATGCTCGG
CAGTGACGCCCTTGATGATTTCGACCTGGACATGCTGATTAACTCTAGAGGCAGTGGAGAGGGCAGAGGA
AGTCTGCTAACATGCGGTGACGTCGAGGAGAATCCTGGCCCAGTGAGCAAGGGCGAGGAGCTGTTCACCG
GGGTGGTGCCCATCCTGGTCGAGCTGGACGGCGACGTAAACGGCCACAAGTTCAGCGTGTCCGGCGAGGG
CGAGGGCGATGCCACCTACGGCAAGCTGACCCTGAAGTTCATCTGCACCACCGGCAAGCTGCCCGTGCCC
TGGCCCACCCTCGTGACCACCCTGACCTACGGCGTGCAGTGCTTCAGCCGCTACCCCGACCACATGAAGC
AGCACGACTTCTTCAAGTCCGCCATGCCCGAAGGCTACGTCCAGGAGCGCACCATCTTCTTCAAGGACGA
CGGCAACTACAAGACCCGCGCCGAGGTGAAGTTCGAGGGCGACACCCTGGTGAACCGCATCGAGCTGAAG
GGCATCGACTTCAAGGAGGACGGCAACATCCTGGGGCACAAGCTGGAGTACAACTACAACAGCCACAACG
TCTATATCATGGCCGACAAGCAGAAGAACGGCATCAAGGTGAACTTCAAGATCCGCCACAACATCGAGGA
CGGCAGCGTGCAGCTCGCCGACCACTACCAGCAGAACACCCCCATCGGCGACGGCCCCGTGCTGCTGCCC
GACAACCACTACCTGAGCACCCAGTCCGCCCTGAGCAAAGACCCCAACGAGAAGCGCGATCACATGGTCC
TGCTGGAGTTCGTGACCGCCGCCGGGATCACTCTCGGCATGGACGAGCTGTACAAGTAAGAATTCGATAT
CAAGCTTATCGATAATCAACCTCTGGATTACAAAATTTGTGAAAGATTGACTGGTATTCTTAACTATGTT
GCTCCTTTTACGCTATGTGGATACGCTGCTTTAATGCCTTTGTATCATGCTATTGCTTCCCGTATGGCTT
TCATTTTCTCCTCCTTGTATAAATCCTGGTTGCTGTCTCTTTATGAGGAGTTGTGGCCCGTTGTCAGGCA
ACGTGGCGTGGTGTGCACTGTGTTTGCTGACGCAACCCCCACTGGTTGGGGCATTGCCACCACCTGTCAG
CTCCTTTCCGGGACTTTCGCTTTCCCCCTCCCTATTGCCACGGCGGAACTCATCGCCGCCTGCCTTGCCC
GCTGCTGGACAGGGGCTCGGCTGTTGGGCACTGACAATTCCGTGGTGTTGTCGGGGAAATCATCGTCCTT
TCCTTGGCTGCTCGCCTGTGTTGCCACCTGGATTCTGCGCGGGACGTCCTTCTGCTACGTCCCTTCGGCC
CTCAATCCAGCGGACCTTCCTTCCCGCGGCCTGCTGCCGGCTCTGCGGCCTCTTCCGCGTCTTCGCCTTC
GCCCTCAGACGAGTCGGATCTCCCTTTGGGCCGCCTCCCCGCATCGATACCGTCGACCTCGAGACCTAGA
AAAACATGGAGCAATCACAAGTAGCAATACAGCAGCTACCAATGCTGATTGTGCCTGGCTAGAAGCACAA
GAGGAGGAGGAGGTGGGTTTTCCAGTCACACCTCAGGTACCTTTAAGACCAATGACTTACAAGGCAGCTG
TAGATCTTAGCCACTTTTTAAAAGAAAAGGGGGGACTGGAAGGGCTAATTCACTCCCAACGAAGACAAGA
TATCCTTGATCTGTGGATCTACCACACACAAGGCTACTTCCCTGATTGGCAGAACTACACACCAGGGCCA
GGGATCAGATATCCACTGACCTTTGGATGGTGCTACAAGCTAGTACCAGTTGAGCAAGAGAAGGTAGAAG
AAGCCAATGAAGGAGAGAACACCCGCTTGTTACACCCTGTGAGCCTGCATGGGATGGATGACCCGGAGAG
AGAAGTATTAGAGTGGAGGTTTGACAGCCGCCTAGCATTTCATCACATGGCCCGAGAGCTGCATCCGGAC
TGTACTGGGTCTCTCTGGTTAGACCAGATCTGAGCCTGGGAGCTCTCTGGCTAACTAGGGAACCCACTGC
TTAAGCCTCAATAAAGCTTGCCTTGAGTGCTTCAAGTAGTGTGTGCCCGTCTGTTGTGTGACTCTGGTAA
CTAGAGATCCCTCAGACCCTTTTAGTCAGTGTGGAAAATCTCTAGCAGGGCCCGTTTAAACCCGCTGATC
AGCCTCGACTGTGCCTTCTAGTTGCCAGCCATCTGTTGTTTGCCCCTCCCCCGTGCCTTCCTTGACCCTG
GAAGGTGCCACTCCCACTGTCCTTTCCTAATAAAATGAGGAAATTGCATCGCATTGTCTGAGTAGGTGTC
ATTCTATTCTGGGGGGTGGGGTGGGGCAGGACAGCAAGGGGGAGGATTGGGAAGACAATAGCAGGCATGC
TGGGGATGCGGTGGGCTCTATGGCTTCTGAGGCGGAAAGAACCAGCTGGGGCTCTAGGGGGTATCCCC
[124 nt withheld, positions 8189-8312]
C
[91 nt withheld, positions 8314-8404]
A
[49 nt withheld, positions 8406-8454]
CCTTTGACGTTGGAGTCCACGTTCTTT
[37 nt withheld, positions 8482-8518]
ACCCTATCTCGGTCTATTCTTTTGATTTATAAGGGATTTTGCCGATTTCGGCCTATTGGTTAAAAAATGA
GCTGATTTAACAAAAATTTAACGCGAATTAATTCTGTGGAATGTGTGTCAGTTAGGGTGTGGAAAGTCCC
CAGGCTCCCCAGCAGGCAGAAGTATGCAAAGCATGCATCTCAATTAGTCAGCAACCAGGTGTGGAAAGTC
CCCAGGCTCCCCAGCAGGCAGAAGTATGCAAAGCATGCATCTCAATTAGTCAGCAACCATAGTCCCGCCC
CTAACTCCGCCCATCCCGCCCCTAACTCCGCCCAGTTCCGCCCATTCTCCGCCCCATGGCTGACTAATTT
TTTTTATTTATGCAGAGGCCGAGGCCGCCTCTGCCTCTGAGCTATTCCAGAAGTAGTGAGGAGGCTTTTT
TGGAGGCCTAGGCTTTTGCAAAAAGCTCCCGGGAGCTTGTATATCCATTTTCGGATCTGATCAGCACGTG
TTGACAATTAATCATCGGCATAGTATATCGGCATAGTATAATACGACAAGGTGAGGAACTAAACCATGGC
CAAGTTGACCAGTGCCGTTCCGGTGCTCACCGCGCGCGACGTCGCCGGAGCGGTCGAGTTCTGGACCGAC
CGGCTCGGGTTCTCCCGGGACTTCGTGGAGGACGACTTCGCCGGTGTGGTCCGGGACGACGTGACCCTGT
TCATCAGCGCGGTCCAGGACCAGGTGGTGCCGGACAACACCCTGGCCTGGGTGTGGGTGCGCGGCCTGGA
CGAGCTGTACGCCGAGTGGTCGGAGGTCGTGTCCACGAACTTCCGGGACGCCTCCGGGCCGGCCATGACC
GAGATCGGCGAGCAGCCGTGGGGGCGGGAGTTCGCCCTGCGCGACCCGGCCGGCAACTGCGTGCACTTCG
TGGCCGAGGAGCAGGACTGACACGTGCTACGAGATTTCGATTCCACCGCCGCCTTCTATGAAAGGTTGGG
CTTCGGAATCGTTTTCCGGGACGCCGGCTGGATGATCCTCCAGCGCGGGGATCTCATGCTGGAGTTCTTC
GCCCACCCCAACTTGTTTATTGCAGCTTATAATGGTTACAAATAAAGCAATAGCATCACAAATTTCACAA
ATAAAGCATTTTTTTCACTGCATTCTAGTTGTGGTTTGTCCAAACTCATCAATGTATCTTATCATGTCTG
TATACCGTCGACCTCTAGCTAGAGCTTGGCGTAATCATGGTCATAGCTGTTTCCTGTGTGAAATTGTTAT
CCGCTCACAATTCCACACAACATACGAGCCGGAAGCATAAAGTGTAAAGCCTGGGGTGCCTAATGAGTGA
GCTAACTCACATTAATTGCGTTGCGCTCACTGCCCGCTTTCCAGTCGGGAAACCTGTCGTGCCAGCTGCA
TTAATGAATCGGCCAACGCGCGGGGAGAGGCGGTTTGCGTATTGGGCGCTCTTCCGCTTCCTCGCTCACT
GACTCGCTGCGCTCGGTCGTTCGGCTGCGGCGAGCGGTATCAGCTCACTCAAAGGCGGTAATACGGTTAT
CCACAGAATCAGGGGATAACGCAGGAAAGAACATGTGAGCAAAAGGCCAGCAAAAGGCCAGGAACCGTAA
AAAGGCCGCGTTGCTGGCGTTTTTCCATAGGCTCCGCCCCCCTGACGAGCATCACAAAAATCGACGCTCA
AGTCAGAGGTGGCGAAACCCGACAGGACTATAAAGATACCAGGCGTTTCCCCCTGGAAGCTCCCTCGTGC
GCTCTCCTGTTCCGACCCTGCCGCTTACCGGATACCTGTCCGCCTTTCTCCCTTCGGGAAGCGTGGCGCT
TTCTCATAGCTCACGCTGTAGGTATCTCAGTTCGGTGTAGGTCGTTCGCTCCAAGCTGGGCTGTGTGCAC
GAACCCCCCGTTCAGCCCGACCGCTGCGCCTTATCCGGTAACTATCGTCTTGAGTCCAACCCGGTAAGAC
ACGACTTATCGCCACTGGCAGCAGCCACTGGTAACAGGATTAGCAGAGCGAGGTATGTAGGCGGTGCTAC
AGAGTTCTTGAAGTGGTGGCCTAACTACGGCTACACTAGAAGAACAGTATTTGGTATCTGCGCTCTGCTG
AAGCCAGTTACCTTCGGAAAAAGAGTTGGTAGCTCTTGATCCGGCAAACAAACCACCGCTGGTAGCGGTG
GTTTTTTTGTTTGCAAGCAGCAGATTACGCGCAGAAAAAAAGGATCTCAAGAAGATCCTTTGATCTTTTC
TACGGGGTCTGACGCTCAGTGGAACGAAAACTCACGTTAAGGGATTTTGGTCATGAGATTATCAAAAAGG
ATCTTCACCTAGATCCTTTTAAATTAAAAATGAAGTTTTAAATCAATCTAAAGTATATATGAGTAAACTT
GGTCTGACAGTTACCAATGCTTAATCAGTGAGGCACCTATCTCAGCGATCTGTCTATTTCGTTCATCCAT
AGTTGCCTGACTCCCCGTCGTGTAGATAACTACGATACGGGAGGGCTTACCATCTGGCCCCAGTGCTGCA
ATGATACCGCGAGACCCACGCTCACCGGCTCCAGATTTATCAGCAATAAACCAGCCAGCCGGAAGGGCCG
AGCGCAGAAGTGGTCCTGCAACTTTATCCGCCTCCATCCAGTCTATTAATTGTTGCCGGGAAGCTAGAGT
AAGTAGTTCGCCAGTTAATAGTTTGCGCAACGTTGTTGCCATTGCTACAGGCATCGTGGTGTCACGCTCG
TCGTTTGGTATGGCTTCATTCAGCTCCGGTTCCCAACGATCAAGGCGAGTTACATGATCCCCCATGTTGT
GCAAAAAAGCGGTTAGCTCCTTCGGTCCTCCGATCGTTGTCAGAAGTAAGTTGGCCGCAGTGTTATCACT
CATGGTTATGGCAGCACTGCATAATTCTCTTACTGTCATGCCATCCGTAAGATGCTTTTCTGTGACTGGT
GAGTACTCAACCAAGTCATTCTGAGAATAGTGTATGCGGCGACCGAGTTGCTCTTGCCCGGCGTCAATAC
GGGATAATACCGCGCCACATAGCAGAACTTTAAAAGTGCTCATCATTGGAAAACGTTCTTCGGGGCGAAA
ACTCTCAAGGATCTTACCGCTGTTGAGATCCAGTTCGATGTAACCCACTCGTGCACCCAACTGATCTTCA
GCATCTTTTACTTTCACCAGCGTTTCTGGGTGAGCAAAAACAGGAAGGCAAAATGCCGCAAAAAAGGGAA
TAAGGGCGACACGGAAATGTTGAATACTCATACTCTTCCTTTTTCAATATTATTGAAGCATTTATCAGGG
TTATTGTCTCATGAGCGGATACATATTTGAATGTATTTAGAAAAATAAACAAATAGGGGTTCCGCGCACA
TTTCCCCGAAAAGTGCCACCTGACGTCGACGGATCGGGAGATCTCCCGATCCCCTATGGTGCACTCTCAG
TACAATCTGCTCTGATGCCGCATAGTTAAGCCAGTATCTGCTCCCTGCTTGTGTGTTGGAGGTCGCTGAG
TAGTGCGCGAGCAAAATTTAAGCTACAACAAGGCAAGGCTTGACCGACAATTGCATGAAGAATCTGCTTA
GGGTTAGGCGTTTTGCGCTGCTTCGCGATGTACGGGCCAGATATACGCGTTGACATTGATTATTGACTAG
TTATTAATAGTAATCAATTACGGGGTCATTAGTTCATAGCCCATATATGGAGTTCCGCGTTACATAACTT
ACGGTAAATGGCCCGCCTGGCTGACCGCCCAACGACCCCCGCCCATTGACGTCAATAATGACGTATGTTC
CCATAGTAACGCCAATAGGGACTTTCCATTGACGTCAATGGGTGGAGTATTTACGGTAAACTGCCCACTT
GGCAGTACATCAAGTGTATCATATGCCAAGTACGCCCCCTATTGACGTCAATGACGGTAAATGGCCCGCC
TGGCATTATGCCCAGTACATGACCTTATGGGACTTTCCTACTTGGCAGTACATCTACGTATTAGTCATCG
CTATTACCATGGTGATGCGGTTTTGGCAGTACATCAATGGGCGTGGATAGCGGTTTGACTCACGGGGATT
TCCAAGTCTCCACCCCATTGACGTCAATGGGAGTTTGTTTTGGCACCAAAATCAACGGGACTTTCCAAAA
TGTCGTAACAACTCCGCCCCATTGACGCAAATGGGCGGTAGGCGTGTACGGTGGGAGGTCTATATAAGCA
GCGCGTTTTGCCTGTACT
