>Addgene plasmid #27969 | pLenti-EF1a-TALE1 | depositor partial sequence | sequence record 13243 | Author sequence
ATGTCGCGGACCCGGCTCCCTTCCCCACCCGCACCCAGCCCAGCGTTTTCGGCCGACTCGTTCTCAGACC
TGCTTAGGCAGTTCGACCCCTCACTGTTTAACACATCGTTGTTCGACTCCCTTCCTCCGTTTGGGGCGCA
CCATACGGAGGCGGCCACCGGGGAGTGGGATGAGGTGCAGTCGGGATTGAGAGCTGCGGATGCACCACCC
CCAACCATGCGGGTGGCCGTCACCGCTGCCCGACCGCCGAGGGCGAAGCCCGCACCAAGGCGGAGGGCAG
CGCAACCGTCCGACGCAAGCCCCGCAGCGCAAGTAGATTTGAGAACTTTGGGATATTCACAGCAGCAGCA
GGAAAAGATCAAGCCCAAAGTGAGGTCGACAGTCGCGCAGCATCACGAAGCGCTGGTGGGTCATGGGTTT
ACACATGCCCACATCGTAGCCTTGTCGCAGCACCCTGCAGCCCTTGGCACGGTCGCCGTCAAGTACCAGG
ACATGATTGCGGCGTTGCCGGAAGCCACACATGAGGCGATCGTCGGTGTGGGGAAACAGTGGAGCGGAGC
CCGAGCGCTTGAGGCCCTGTTGACGGTCGCGGGAGAGCTGAGAGGGCCTCCCCTTCAGCTGGACACGGGC
CAGTTGCTGAAGATCGCGAAGCGGGGAGGAGTCACGGCGGTCGAGGCGGTGCACGCGTGGCGCAATGCGC
TCACGGGAGCACCCCTCAACCTGACCCCAGAGCAGGTCGTGGCAATCGCCTCCAACATTGGCGGGAAACA
GGCACTCGAGACTGTCCAGCGCCTGCTTCCCGTGCTGTGCCAAGCGCACGGACTCACCCCAGAGCAGGTC
GTGGCGATCGCAAGCCACGACGGAGGAAAGCAAGCCTTGGAAACAGTACAGAGGCTGTTGCCTGTGCTGT
GCCAAGCGCACGGCCTCACCCCAGAGCAGGTCGTGGCAATCGCGAGCAATAACGGCGGAAAACAGGCTTT
GGAAACGGTGCAGAGGCTCCTTCCAGTGCTGTGCCAAGCGCACGGATTAACCCCAGAGCAGGTCGTGGCA
ATCGCCTCCAACATTGGCGGGAAACAGGCACTCGAGACTGTCCAGCGCCTGCTTCCCGTGCTGTGCCAAG
CGCACGGCTTAACCCCAGAGCAGGTCGTGGCGATCGCAAGCCACGACGGAGGAAAGCAAGCCTTGGAAAC
AGTACAGAGGCTGTTGCCTGTGCTGTGCCAAGCGCACGGACTTACCCCAGAGCAGGTCGTGGCCATTGCC
TCGAATGGAGGGGGCAAACAGGCGTTGGAAACCGTACAACGATTGCTGCCGGTGCTGTGCCAAGCGCACG
GCCTTACCCCAGAGCAGGTCGTGGCGATCGCAAGCCACGACGGAGGAAAGCAAGCCTTGGAAACAGTACA
GAGGCTGTTGCCTGTGCTGTGCCAAGCGCACGGACTAACCCCAGAGCAGGTCGTGGCAATCGCCTCCAAC
ATTGGCGGGAAACAGGCACTCGAGACTGTCCAGCGCCTGCTTCCCGTGCTGTGCCAAGCGCACGGGCTCA
CCCCAGAGCAGGTCGTGGCGATCGCAAGCCACGACGGAGGAAAGCAAGCCTTGGAAACAGTACAGAGGCT
GTTGCCTGTGCTGTGCCAAGCGCACGGGCTAACCCCAGAGCAGGTCGTGGCCATTGCCTCGAATGGAGGG
GGCAAACAGGCGTTGGAAACCGTACAACGATTGCTGCCGGTGCTGTGCCAAGCGCACGGCCTAACCCCAG
AGCAGGTCGTGGCAATCGCCTCCAACATTGGCGGGAAACAGGCACTCGAGACTGTCCAGCGCCTGCTTCC
CGTGCTGTGCCAAGCGCACGGGTTAACCCCAGAGCAGGTCGTGGCCATTGCCTCGAATGGAGGGGGCAAA
CAGGCGTTGGAAACCGTACAACGATTGCTGCCGGTGCTGTGCCAAGCGCACGGACTCACGCCTGAGCAGG
TAGTGGCTATTGCATCCAATATCGGGGGCAGACCCGCACTGGAGTCAATCGTGGCCCAGCTTTCGAGGCC
GGACCCCGCGCTGGCCGCACTCACTAATGATCATCTTGTAGCGCTGGCCTGCCTCGGCGGACGACCCGCC
TTGGATGCGGTGAAGAAGGGGCTCCCGCACGCGCCTGCATTGATTAAGCGGACCAACAGAAGGATTCCCG
AGAGGACATCACATCGAGTGGCAGATCACGCGCAAGTGGTCCGCGTGCTCGGATTCTTCCAGTGTCACTC
CCACCCCGCACAAGCGTTCGATGACGCCATGACTCAATTTGGTATGTCGAGACACGGACTGCTGCAGCTC
TTTCGTAGAGTCGGTGTCACAGAACTCGAGGCCCGCTCGGGCACACTGCCTCCCGCCTCCCAGCGGTGGG
ACAGGATTCTCCAAGCGAGCGGTATGAAACGCGCGAAGCCTTCACCTACGTCAACTCAGACACCTGACCA
GGCGAGCCTTCATGCGTTCGCAGACTCGCTGGAGAGGGATTTGGACGCGCCCTCGCCCATGCATGAAGGG
GACCAAACTCGCGCGTCAGCTAGCCCCAAGAAGAAGAGAAAGGTGGAGGCCAGCGGTTCCGGACGGGCTG
ACGCATTGGACGATTTTGATCTGGATATGCTGGGAAGTGACGCCCTCGATGATTTTGACCTTGACATGCT
TGGTTCGGATGCCCTTGATGACTTTGACCTCGACATGCTCGGCAGTGACGCCCTTGATGATTTCGACCTG
GACATGCTGATTAACTCTAGAGGCAGTGGAGAGGGCAGAGGAAGTCTGCTAACATGCGGTGACGTCGAGG
AGAATCCTGGCCCAGTGAGCAAGGGCGAGGAGCTGTTCACCGGGGTGGTGCCCATCCTGGTCGAGCTGGA
CGGCGACGTAAACGGCCACAAGTTCAGCGTGTCCGGCGAGGGCGAGGGCGATGCCACCTACGGCAAGCTG
ACCCTGAAGTTCATCTGCACCACCGGCAAGCTGCCCGTGCCCTGGCCCACCCTCGTGACCACCCTGACCT
ACGGCGTGCAGTGCTTCAGCCGCTACCCCGACCACATGAAGCAGCACGACTTCTTCAAGTCCGCCATGCC
CGAAGGCTACGTCCAGGAGCGCACCATCTTCTTCAAGGACGACGGCAACTACAAGACCCGCGCCGAGGTG
AAGTTCGAGGGCGACACCCTGGTGAACCGCATCGAGCTGAAGGGCATCGACTTCAAGGAGGACGGCAACA
TCCTGGGGCACAAGCTGGAGTACAACTACAACAGCCACAACGTCTATATCATGGCCGACAAGCAGAAGAA
CGGCATCAAGGTGAACTTCAAGATCCGCCACAACATCGAGGACGGCAGCGTGCAGCTCGCCGACCACTAC
CAGCAGAACACCCCCATCGGCGACGGCCCCGTGCTGCTGCCCGACAACCACTACCTGAGCACCCAGTCCG
CCCTGAGCAAAGACCCCAACGAGAAGCGCGATCACATGGTCCTGCTGGAGTTCGTGACCGCCGCCGGGAT
CACTCTCGGCATGGACGAGCTGTACAAGTAA
