>Addgene plasmid #27969 | pLenti-EF1a-TALE1 | addgene partial sequence | sequence record 34264 | 27969 with EGFP-N
GGGCCAGGATTCTCCTCGACGTCACCGCATGTTAGCAGACTTCCTCTGCCCTCTCCACTGCCTCTAGAGT
TAATCAGCATGTCCAGGTCGAAATCATCAAGGGCGTCACTGCCGAGCATGTCGAGGTCAAAGTCATCAAG
GGCATCCGAACCAAGCATGTCAAGGTCAAAATCATCGAGGGCGTCACTTCCCAGCATATCCAGATCAAAA
TCGTCCAATGCGTCAGCCCGTCCGGAACCGCTGGCCTCCACCTTTCTCTTCTTCTTGGGGCTAGCTGACG
CGCGAGTTTGGTCCCCTTCATGCATGGGCGAGGGCGCGTCCAAATCCCTCTCCAGCGAGTCTGCGAACGC
ATGAAGGCTCGCCTGGTCAGGTGTCTGAGTTGACGTAGGTGAAGGCTTCGCGCGTTTCATACCGCTCGCT
TGGAGAATCCTGTCCCACCGCTGGGAGGCGGGAGGCAGTGTGCCCGAGCGGGCCTCGAGTTCTGTGACAC
CGACTCTACGAAAGAGCTGCAGCAGTCCGTGTCTCGACATACCAAATTGAGTCATGGCGTCATCGAACGC
TTGTGCGGGGTGGGAGTGACACTGGAAGAATCCGAGCACGCGGACCACTTGCGCGTGATCTGCCACTCGA
TGTGATGTCCTCTCGGGAATCCTTCTGTTGGTCCGCTTAATCAATGCAGGCGCGTGCGGGAGCCCCTTCT
TCACCGCATCCAAGGCGGGTCGTCCGCCGAGGCAGGCCAGCGCTACAAGATGATCATTAGTGAGTGCGGC
CAGCGCGGGGTCCGGCCTCGAAAGCTGGGCCACGATTGACTCCAGTGCGGGTCTGCCCCCGATATTGGAT
GCAATAGCCACTACCTGCTCAGGCGTGAGTCCGTGCGCTTGGCACAGCACCGGCAGCAATCG
