>Addgene plasmid #27969 | pLenti-EF1a-TALE1 | addgene partial sequence | sequence record 34265 | 27969 with EF-1a-F
CGCGGACCCGGCTCCCTTCCCCACCCGCACCCAGCCCAGCGTTTTCGGCCGACTCGTTCTCAGACCTGCT
TAGGCAGTTCGACCCCTCACTGTTTAACACATCGTTGTTCGACTCCCTTCCTCCGTTTGGGGCGCACCAT
ACGGAGGCGGCCACCGGGGAGTGGGATGAGGTGCAGTCGGGATTGAGAGCTGCGGATGCACCACCCCCAA
CCATGCGGGTGGCCGTCACCGCTGCCCGACCGCCGAGGGCGAAGCCCGCACCAAGGCGGAGGGCAGCGCA
ACCGTCCGACGCAAGCCCCGCAGCGCAAGTAGATTTGAGAACTTTGGGATATTCACAGCAGCAGCAGGAA
AAGATCAAGCCCAAAGTGAGGTCGACAGTCGCGCAGCATCACGAAGCGCTGGTGGGTCATGGGTTTACAC
ATGCCCACATCGTAGCCTTGTCGCAGCACCCTGCAGCCCTTGGCACGGTCGCCGTCAAGTACCAGGACAT
GATTGCGGCGTTGCCGGAAGCCACACATGAGGCGATCGTCGGTGTGGGGAAACAGTGGAGCGGAGCCCGA
GCGCTTGAGGCCCTGTTGACGGTCGCGGGAGAGCTGAGAGGGCCTCCCCTTCAGCTGGACACGGGCCAGT
TGCTGAAGATCGCGAAGCGGGGAGGAGTCACGGCGGTCGAGGCGGTGCACGCGTGGCGCAATGCGCTCAC
GGGAGCACCCCTCAACCTGACCCCAGAGCAGGTCGTGGCAATCGCCTCCAACATTGGCGGGAAACAGGCA
CTCGAGACTGTCCAGCGCCTGCTTCCCGTGCTGTGCCAAGCGCACGGACTCACCCCAGAGCAGGTCGTGG
CGATCGCAAGCCACGAC
